Addgene plasmid #159892: pEGFP-CHAMP1
Purpose: Expresses CHAMP1 (CAMP) in mammalian cells
Depositing lab: Kozo Tanaka. Depositing organization: Tohoku University. Publication: CAMP (C13orf8, ZNF828) is a novel regulator of kinetochore-microtubule attachment. Itoh G, Kanno S, Uchida KS, Chiba S, Sugino S, Watanabe K, Mizuno K, Yasui A, Hirota T, Tanaka K. EMBO J. 2011 Jan 5;30(1):130-44. doi: 10.1038/emboj.2010.276. Epub 2010 Nov 9. PubMed 21063390.
Backbone
  Vector backbone: pEGFP-C1
  Backbone manufacturer: Clontech (TaKaRa)
  Backbone size w/o insert (bp): 4731
  Total vector size (bp): 7164
  Vector type: Mammalian Expression
  Selectable markers: Neomycin (select with G418)
Growth in bacteria
  Bacterial resistance: Kanamycin, 50 μg/mL
  Growth temperature: 37°C
  Growth strain: DH5alpha
  Copy number: High Copy
Gene/Insert
  Gene/Insert name: CHAMP1 (alt name: CAMP (chromosome alignment-maintaining phosphoprotein), C13orf8, ZNF828)
  Species: H. sapiens (human)
  Insert size (bp): 2436
  GenBank ID: NM_032436 NM_001164144
  Entrez Gene: CHAMP1 (a.k.a. C13orf8, CAMP, CHAMP, MRD40, ZNF828)
  Promoter: CMV
  Tag / fusion protein: pEGFP (N terminal on insert)
  Cloning method: Restriction Enzyme; 5′ cloning site EcoRI (not destroyed); 3′ cloning site SalI (not destroyed)
  Sequencing primers: 5′ CATGGTCCTGCTGGAGTTCGTG; 3′ CATTTTATGTTTCAGGTTCAGG
Terms and licenses: Academic/Nonprofit Terms; Industry Terms: Not Available to Industry
Depositor comments: Addgene QC identified a partial deletion of the SV40 promoter compared to the hypothetical plasmid sequence. The depositing lab does not consider this to be of concern in regard to the function of this plasmid
How to cite: pEGFP-CHAMP1 was a gift from Kozo Tanaka (Addgene plasmid # 159892 ; http://n2t.net/addgene:159892 ; RRID:Addgene_159892)
