[The description below was written by a language model from this plasmid's Addgene catalogue record and pLannotate feature annotations shown in this document.]
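Description:
pEGFP-CHAMP1 is a mammalian expression plasmid built on the Clontech pEGFP-C1 backbone that produces human CHAMP1 (also called CAMP, chromosome alignment-maintaining phosphoprotein, C13orf8 or ZNF828) fused at its N terminus to EGFP. The roughly 2.4 kb CHAMP1 coding sequence was inserted between the EcoRI and SalI sites of the multiple cloning site, both of which were retained, so that it lies directly downstream of the EGFP coding sequence, separated only by a short stretch of residual polylinker. Transcription of the fusion is driven by the human cytomegalovirus immediate early enhancer and promoter and terminated by the SV40 polyadenylation signal.

In bacteria the plasmid replicates from a high-copy ColE1/pUC-type origin and is selected with kanamycin. An f1 phage origin is also present. The single Tn5 NeoR/KanR gene serves both hosts: a bacterial bla-type promoter drives it in E. coli, while the SV40 early promoter and an HSV TK polyadenylation signal allow G418 selection of stably transfected mammalian cells. Repository quality control found a partial deletion in the SV40 promoter relative to the expected sequence, consistent with the sequenced record being slightly shorter than the stated total size. The depositing lab does not consider this a concern for function. Short annotated fragments such as ble, large T antigen and bGH poly(A) appear to be backbone remnants or partial matches rather than functional elements.

CHAMP1 is annotated as required for chromosome alignment at metaphase and for maintaining kinetochore–microtubule attachment. The construct therefore suits constitutive expression of fluorescently tagged CHAMP1 in mammalian cells, for example to visualise its localisation during mitosis.
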