Features (pLannotate 1.2.2; 16 found; start..end, strand, type, name):
     61..364     +  enhancer       CMV enhancer: human cytomegalovirus immediate early enhancer
    365..568     +  promoter       CMV promoter: human cytomegalovirus (CMV) immediate early promoter
    613..1329    +  CDS            EGFP: EGFP is a basic (constitutively fluorescent) green fluorescent protein published in 1996, derived from Aequorea victoria. It is reported to be a rapidly-maturing weak dimer with moderate acid sensitivity.
   1330..1364    +  misc_feature   MCS (fragment): multiple cloning site
   1366..3801    +  CDS            CHAMP1: CHAP1_HUMAN - Also known as C13orf8, CAMP, CHAMP, KIAA1802, ZNF828. Experimental evidence at protein level: Swiss-Prot protein existence level 1. Required for proper alignment of chromosomes at metaphase and their accurate segregation during mitosis. Involved in the maintenance of spindle microtubules attachment to the kinetochore during sister chromatid biorientation. May recruit CENPE and CENPF to the kinetochore. From Homo sapiens (Human).
   3802..3828    +  misc_feature   MCS (fragment): multiple cloning site
   3845..3929    +  CDS            large T antigen (fragment): large T antigen from SV40 (simian virus 40)
   3952..4073    +  polyA_signal   SV40 poly(A) signal: SV40 polyadenylation signal
   4107..4535    -  rep_origin     f1 ori (sequence partly withheld): f1 bacteriophage origin of replication; arrow indicates direction of (+) strand synthesis
   4562..4666    +  promoter       AmpR promoter: bla
   4735..4945    +  promoter       SV40 promoter: SV40 early promoter
   4988..5782    +  CDS            NeoR/KanR: aminoglycoside phosphotransferase from Tn5; aph(3')-II (or nptII); confers resistance to neomycin, kanamycin, and G418 (Geneticin®)
   5803..5955    +  CDS            ble (fragment): BLE_KLEPN - Experimental evidence at protein level: Swiss-Prot protein existence level 1. Binding protein with a strong affinity to the bleomycin family of antibiotics. Binds to CL990; an antimitotic-antibiotic compound. From Klebsiella pneumoniae.
   6014..6061    +  polyA_signal   HSV TK poly(A) signal: herpes simplex virus thymidine kinase polyadenylation signal (Cole and Stacy, 1985)
   6152..6168    -  polyA_signal   bGH poly(A) signal (fragment): bovine growth hormone polyadenylation signal
   6390..6978    +  rep_origin     ori: high-copy-number ColE1/pMB1/pBR322/pUC origin of replication
>Addgene plasmid #159892 | pEGFP-CHAMP1 | addgene full sequence | sequence record 314014 | Addgene NGS Result
TAGTTATTAATAGTAATCAATTACGGGGTCATTAGTTCATAGCCCATATATGGAGTTCCGCGTTACATAA
CTTACGGTAAATGGCCCGCCTGGCTGACCGCCCAACGACCCCCGCCCATTGACGTCAATAATGACGTATG
TTCCCATAGTAACGCCAATAGGGACTTTCCATTGACGTCAATGGGTGGAGTATTTACGGTAAACTGCCCA
CTTGGCAGTACATCAAGTGTATCATATGCCAAGTACGCCCCCTATTGACGTCAATGACGGTAAATGGCCC
GCCTGGCATTATGCCCAGTACATGACCTTATGGGACTTTCCTACTTGGCAGTACATCTACGTATTAGTCA
TCGCTATTACCATGGTGATGCGGTTTTGGCAGTACATCAATGGGCGTGGATAGCGGTTTGACTCACGGGG
ATTTCCAAGTCTCCACCCCATTGACGTCAATGGGAGTTTGTTTTGGCACCAAAATCAACGGGACTTTCCA
AAATGTCGTAACAACTCCGCCCCATTGACGCAAATGGGCGGTAGGCGTGTACGGTGGGAGGTCTATATAA
GCAGAGCTGGTTTAGTGAACCGTCAGATCCGCTAGCGCTACCGGTCGCCACCATGGTGAGCAAGGGCGAG
GAGCTGTTCACCGGGGTGGTGCCCATCCTGGTCGAGCTGGACGGCGACGTAAACGGCCACAAGTTCAGCG
TGTCCGGCGAGGGCGAGGGCGATGCCACCTACGGCAAGCTGACCCTGAAGTTCATCTGCACCACCGGCAA
GCTGCCCGTGCCCTGGCCCACCCTCGTGACCACCCTGACCTACGGCGTGCAGTGCTTCAGCCGCTACCCC
GACCACATGAAGCAGCACGACTTCTTCAAGTCCGCCATGCCCGAAGGCTACGTCCAGGAGCGCACCATCT
TCTTCAAGGACGACGGCAACTACAAGACCCGCGCCGAGGTGAAGTTCGAGGGCGACACCCTGGTGAACCG
CATCGAGCTGAAGGGCATCGACTTCAAGGAGGACGGCAACATCCTGGGGCACAAGCTGGAGTACAACTAC
AACAGCCACAACGTCTATATCATGGCCGACAAGCAGAAGAACGGCATCAAGGTGAACTTCAAGATCCGCC
ACAACATCGAGGACGGCAGCGTGCAGCTCGCCGACCACTACCAGCAGAACACCCCCATCGGCGACGGCCC
CGTGCTGCTGCCCGACAACCACTACCTGAGCACCCAGTCCGCCCTGAGCAAAGACCCCAACGAGAAGCGC
GATCACATGGTCCTGCTGGAGTTCGTGACCGCCGCCGGGATCACTCTCGGCATGGACGAGCTGTACAAGT
CCGGACTCAGATCTCGAGCTCAAGCTTCGAATTCAATGGAAGCATTCCAGGAACTTCGTAAACCATCAGC
ACGTTTGGAGTGTGACCATTGCAGTTTCAGAGGCACAGACTATGAAAATGTACAAATCCATATGGGTACC
ATCCATCCAGAATTTTGTGATGAAATGGATGCTGGTGGGCTAGGCAAAATGATATTTTACCAGAAAAGTG
CAAAGTTATTTCACTGCCATAAATGCTTCTTCACCAGCAAGATGTACTCTAATGTATACTATCACATCAC
ATCCAAACATGCATCCCCAGACAAATGGAATGATAAACCAAAAAATCAGTTGAACAAAGAAACAGATCCT
GTGAAAAGCCCTCCTCTTCCTGAACACCAGAAAATACCCTGCAATTCAGCAGAACCAAAATCCATACCTG
CCCTTTCAATGGAAACACAGAAACTTGGTTCAGTTTTGTCTCCAGAATCGCCAAAACCTACTCCTCTTAC
TCCCCTGGAGCCTCAGAAACCTGGCTCTGTTGTTTCTCCTGAGCTACAGACACCTCTTCCTTCTCCTGAG
CCTTCAAAACCTGCCTCTGTTTCTTCTCCTGAACCTCCAAAATCAGTCCCTGTTTGTGAGTCTCAGAAAC
TTGCCCCTGTTCCTTCTCCAGAACCACAGAAACCTGCCCCTGTATCTCCTGAGTCAGTAAAGGCTACTCT
TAGTAATCCCAAACCCCAGAAGCAGTCTCATTTCCCGGAAACATTGGGGCCACCTTCAGCCTCATCTCCA
GAGTCACCAGTTCTAGCTGCTTCCCCAGAACCTTGGGGACCATCCCCAGCTGCATCTCCAGAATCTCGGA
AGTCAGCCCGGACTACCTCCCCTGAGCCAAGGAAGCCATCCCCTTCAGAGTCTCCTGAACCTTGGAAGCC
GTTCCCTGCTGTCTCCCCAGAGCCTAGGAGACCAGCCCCCGCTGTGTCACCAGGCTCTTGGAAACCAGGG
CCACCTGGGTCCCCTAGGCCTTGGAAATCCAATCCTTCAGCATCATCAGGACCTTGGAAGCCAGCTAAAC
CTGCTCCATCTGTGTCTCCTGGACCTTGGAAACCAATTCCTTCTGTATCTCCTGGACCTTGGAAACCAAC
TCCATCTGTGTCTTCTGCATCCTGGAAATCTTCATCAGTCTCACCCAGCTCCTGGAAGTCTCCCCCTGCA
TCTCCTGAGTCATGGAAGTCTGGCCCACCAGAACTCCGAAAGACAGCTCCCACGTTGTCTCCTGAACATT
GGAAGGCAGTTCCCCCAGTGTCTCCAGAGCTTCGCAAACCCGGCCCACCACTATCCCCAGAGATCCGTAG
TCCAGCAGGATCTCCAGAGCTCAGAAAACCCTCAGGGTCACCAGATCTTTGGAAGCTTTCTCCTGATCAG
CGGAAAACTTCTCCTGCTTCACTTGATTTCCCTGAGTCCCAGAAAAGTTCCCGTGGTGGTTCTCCTGATC
TCTGGAAGTCTTCCTTTTTTATTGAGCCTCAGAAACCTGTCTTCCCTGAGACCCGAAAACCAGGTCCTTC
TGGGCCATCTGAGTCCCCCAAAGCAGCCTCAGATATCTGGAAGCCTGTTCTCTCTATCGATACTGAGCCT
AGAAAACCTGCCCTGTTTCCCGAGCCTGCCAAAACAGCCCCTCCTGCTTCTCCAGAAGCACGCAAACGTG
CCCTTTTTCCAGAGCCCCGGAAGCATGCCCTTTTCCCTGAACTCCCCAAATCTGCTCTATTCTCAGAATC
ACAGAAGGCTGTTGAGCTTGGTGATGAACTACAAATAGATGCCATAGATGATCAAAAATGTGATATTTTG
GTTCAGGAAGAACTTCTAGCTTCACCTAAGAAACTCTTAGAAGATACTTTATTTCCTTCCTCAAAGAAGC
TCAAGAAAGACAACCAAGAGAGCTCAGACGCTGAGCTTAGTAGTAGTGAGTACATAAAAACAGATTTGGA
TGCGATGGATATTAAGGGCCAGGAATCAAGCAGTGATCAAGAGCAGGTTGATGTGGAATCCATTGATTTT
AGCAAAGAGAACAAAATGGACATGACTAGTCCAGAGCAGTCTAGAAATGTGCTACAGTTTACTGAAGAAA
AAGAAGCTTTTATCTCTGAAGAGGAGATTGCAAAATACATGAAGCGTGGAAAAGGAAAGTATTATTGCAA
AATTTGTTGCTGTCGTGCTATGAAAAAAGGTGCTGTTTTGCATCATTTGGTTAATAAGCATAATGTTCAT
AGCCCTTACAAATGCACAATCTGTGGAAAGGCTTTTCTTTTGGAATCTCTCCTTAAAAATCATGTAGCAG
CCCATGGGCAAAGTTTACTTAAATGTCCACGTTGTAATTTTGAATCAAATTTCCCAAGAGGTTTTAAGAA
ACATTTAACTCATTGTCAAAGCCGGCATAATGAAGAGGCAAATAAAAAGCTAATGGAAGCTCTTGAACCG
CCACTGGAGGAGCAGCAAATTGTCGACGGTACCGCGGGCCCGGGATCCACCGGATCTAGATAACTGATCA
TAATCAGCCATACCACATTTGTAGAGGTTTTACTTGCTTTAAAAAACCTCCCACACCTCCCCCTGAACCT
GAAACATAAAATGAATGCAATTGTTGTTGTTAACTTGTTTATTGCAGCTTATAATGGTTACAAATAAAGC
AATAGCATCACAAATTTCACAAATAAAGCATTTTTTTCACTGCATTCTAGTTGTGGTTTGTCCAAACTCA
TCAATGTATCTTAACGCGTAAATTGTAAGCGTTAATATTTTGTTAAAATTCGCGTTAAATTTTTGTTAAA
TCAGCTCATTTTTTAACCAATAGGCCGAAATCGGCAAAATCCCTTATAAATCAAAAGAATAGACCGAGAT
AGGGT
[37 nt withheld, positions 4206-4242]
AAAGAACGTGGACTCCAACGTCAAAGG
[49 nt withheld, positions 4270-4318]
T
[91 nt withheld, positions 4320-4410]
G
[124 nt withheld, positions 4412-4535]
CAGGTGGCACTTTTCGGGGAAATGTGCGCGGAACCCCTATTTGTTTATTTTTCTAAATACATTCAAATAT
GTATCCGCTCATGAGACAATAACCCTGATAAATGCTTCAATAATATTGAAAAAGGAAGAGTCCTGAGGCG
GAAAGAACCAGCTGTGGAATGTGTGTCAGTTAGGGTGTGGAAAGTCCCCAGGCTCCCCAGCAGGCAGAAG
TATGCAAAGCATGCATCTCAATTAGTCAGCAACCATAGTCCCGCCCCTAACTCCGCCCATCCCGCCCCTA
ACTCCGCCCAGTTCCGCCCATTCTCCGCCCCATGGCTGACTAATTTTTTTTATTTATGCAGAGGCCGAGG
CCGCCTCGGCCTCTGAGCTATTCCAGAAGTAGTGAGGAGGCTTTTTTGGAGGCCTAGGCTTTTGCAAAGA
TCGATCAAGAGACAGGATGAGGATCGTTTCGCATGATTGAACAAGATGGATTGCACGCAGGTTCTCCGGC
CGCTTGGGTGGAGAGGCTATTCGGCTATGACTGGGCACAACAGACAATCGGCTGCTCTGATGCCGCCGTG
TTCCGGCTGTCAGCGCAGGGGCGCCCGGTTCTTTTTGTCAAGACCGACCTGTCCGGTGCCCTGAATGAAC
TGCAAGACGAGGCAGCGCGGCTATCGTGGCTGGCCACGACGGGCGTTCCTTGCGCAGCTGTGCTCGACGT
TGTCACTGAAGCGGGAAGGGACTGGCTGCTATTGGGCGAAGTGCCGGGGCAGGATCTCCTGTCATCTCAC
CTTGCTCCTGCCGAGAAAGTATCCATCATGGCTGATGCAATGCGGCGGCTGCATACGCTTGATCCGGCTA
CCTGCCCATTCGACCACCAAGCGAAACATCGCATCGAGCGAGCACGTACTCGGATGGAAGCCGGTCTTGT
CGATCAGGATGATCTGGACGAAGAGCATCAGGGGCTCGCGCCAGCCGAACTGTTCGCCAGGCTCAAGGCG
AGCATGCCCGACGGCGAGGATCTCGTCGTGACCCATGGCGATGCCTGCTTGCCGAATATCATGGTGGAAA
ATGGCCGCTTTTCTGGATTCATCGACTGTGGCCGGCTGGGTGTGGCGGACCGCTATCAGGACATAGCGTT
GGCTACCCGTGATATTGCTGAAGAGCTTGGCGGCGAATGGGCTGACCGCTTCCTCGTGCTTTACGGTATC
GCCGCTCCCGATTCGCAGCGCATCGCCTTCTATCGCCTTCTTGACGAGTTCTTCTGAGCGGGACTCTGGG
GTTCGAAATGACCGACCAAGCGACGCCCAACCTGCCATCACGAGATTTCGATTCCACCGCCGCCTTCTAT
GAAAGGTTGGGCTTCGGAATCGTTTTCCGGGACGCCGGCTGGATGATCCTCCAGCGCGGGGATCTCATGC
TGGAGTTCTTCGCCCACCCTAGGGGGAGGCTAACTGAAACACGGAAGGAGACAATACCGGAAGGAACCCG
CGCTATGACGGCAATAAAAAGACAGAATAAAACGCACGGTGTTGGGTCGTTTGTTCATAAACGCGGGGTT
CGGTCCCAGGGCTGGCACTCTGTCGATACCCCACCGAGACCCCATTGGGGCCAATACGCCCGCGTTTCTT
CCTTTTCCCCACCCCACCCCCCAAGTTCGGGTGAAGGCCCAGGGCTCGCAGCCAACGTCGGGGCGGCAGG
CCCTGCCATAGCCTCAGGTTACTCATATATACTTTAGATTGATTTAAAACTTCATTTTTAATTTAAAAGG
ATCTAGGTGAAGATCCTTTTTGATAATCTCATGACCAAAATCCCTTAACGTGAGTTTTCGTTCCACTGAG
CGTCAGACCCCGTAGAAAAGATCAAAGGATCTTCTTGAGATCCTTTTTTTCTGCGCGTAATCTGCTGCTT
GCAAACAAAAAAACCACCGCTACCAGCGGTGGTTTGTTTGCCGGATCAAGAGCTACCAACTCTTTTTCCG
AAGGTAACTGGCTTCAGCAGAGCGCAGATACCAAATACTGTTCTTCTAGTGTAGCCGTAGTTAGGCCACC
ACTTCAAGAACTCTGTAGCACCGCCTACATACCTCGCTCTGCTAATCCTGTTACCAGTGGCTGCTGCCAG
TGGCGATAAGTCGTGTCTTACCGGGTTGGACTCAAGACGATAGTTACCGGATAAGGCGCAGCGGTCGGGC
TGAACGGGGGGTTCGTGCACACAGCCCAGCTTGGAGCGAACGACCTACACCGAACTGAGATACCTACAGC
GTGAGCTATGAGAAAGCGCCACGCTTCCCGAAGGGAGAAAGGCGGACAGGTATCCGGTAAGCGGCAGGGT
CGGAACAGGAGAGCGCACGAGGGAGCTTCCAGGGGGAAACGCCTGGTATCTTTATAGTCCTGTCGGGTTT
CGCCACCTCTGACTTGAGCGTCGATTTTTGTGATGCTCGTCAGGGGGGCGGAGCCTATGGAAAAACGCCA
GCAACGCGGCCTTTTTACGGTTCCTGGCCTTTTGCTGGCCTTTTGCTCACATGTTCTTTCCTGCGTTATC
CCCTGATTCTGTGGATAACCGTATTACCGCCATGCAT
